>Addgene plasmid #36399 | pVSV Venus VSV-G | depositor full sequence | sequence record 46386 | pVSV Venus VSV-G sequence 15045 bps
ACGAAGACAAACAAACCATTATTATCATTAAAAGGCTCAGGAGAAACTTTAACAGTAATCAGAATTCTCG
AGGATCCACCGGTCGCCACCATGGTGAGCAAGGGCGAGGAGCTGTTCACCGGGGTGGTGCCCATCCTGGT
CGAGCTGGACGGCGACGTAAACGGCCACAAGTTCAGCGTGTCCGGCGAGGGCGAGGGCGATGCCACCTAC
GGCAAGCTGACCCTGAAGTTAATCTGCACCACCGGCAAGCTGCCCGTGCCCTGGCCCACCCTCGTGACCA
CCTTAGGCTACGGCCTGCAGTGCTTCGCCCGCTACCCCGACCACATGAAGCAGCACGACTTCTTCAAGTC
CGCCATGCCCGAAGGCTACGTCCAGGAGCGCACCATCTTCTTCAAGGACGACGGCAACTACAAGACCCGC
GCCGAGGTGAAGTTCGAGGGCGACACCCTGGTGAACCGCATCGAGCTGAAGGGCATCGACTTCAAGGAGG
ACGGCAACATCCTGGGGCACAAGCTGGAGTACAACTACAACAGCCACAACGTCTATATCACGGCCGACAA
GCAGAAGAACGGCATCAAGGCGAACTTCAAGATCCGCCACAACATCGAGGACGGCGGCGTGCAGCTCGCC
GACCACTACCAGCAGAACACCCCCATCGGCGACGGCCCCGTGCTGCTGCCCGACAACCACTACCTGAGCT
ACCAGTCCGCCCTGAGCAAAGACCCCAACGAGAAGCGCGATCACATGGTCCTGCTGGAGTTCGTGACCGC
CGCCGGGATCACTCTCGGCATGGACGAGCTGTACAAGTAAAGCGGCCGCCCTCCTCAGGTGCTGGCCATA
TGAAAAAAACTAACAGTAATCAAAATGTCTGTTACAGTCAAGAGAATCATTGACAACACAGTCATAGTTC
CAAAACTTCCTGCAAATGAGGATCCAGTGGAATACCCGGCAGATTACTTCAGAAAATCAAAGGAGATTCC
TCTTTACATCAATACTACAAAAAGTTTGTCAGATCTAAGAGGATATGTCTACCAAGGCCTCAAATCCGGA
AATGTATCAATCATACATGTCAACAGCTACTTGTATGGAGCATTAAAGGACATCCGGGGTAAGTTGGATA
AAGATTGGTCAAGTTTCGGAATAAACATCGGGAAAGCAGGGGATACAATCGGAATATTTGACCTTGTATC
CTTGAAAGCCCTGGACGGCGTACTTCCAGATGGAGTATCGGATGCTTCCAGAACCAGCGCAGATGACAAA
TGGTTGCCTTTGTATCTACTTGGCTTATACAGAGTGGGCAGAACACAAATGCCTGAATACAGAAAAAAGC
TCATGGATGGGCTGACAAATCAATGCAAAATGATCAATGAACAGTTTGAACCTCTTGTGCCAGAAGGTCG
TGACATTTTTGATGTGTGGGGAAATGACAGTAATTACACAAAAATTGTCGCTGCAGTGGACATGTTCTTC
CACATGTTCAAAAAACATGAATGTGCCTCGTTCAGATACGGAACTATTGTTTCCAGATTCAAAGATTGTG
CTGCATTGGCAACATTTGGACACCTCTGCAAAATAACCGGAATGTCTACAGAAGATGTAACGACCTGGAT
CTTGAACCGAGAAGTTGCAGATGAAATGGTCCAAATGATGCTTCCAGGCCAAGAAATTGACAAGGCCGAT
TCATACATGCCTTATTTGATCGACTTTGGATTGTCTTCTAAGTCTCCATATTCTTCCGTCAAAAACCCTG
CCTTCCACTTCTGGGGGCAATTGACAGCTCTTCTGCTCAGATCCACCAGAGCAAGGAATGCCCGACAGCC
TGATGACATTGAGTATACATCTCTTACTACAGCAGGTTTGTTGTACGCTTATGCAGTAGGATCCTCTGCC
GACTTGGCACAACAGTTTTGTGTTGGAGATAACAAATACACTCCAGATGATAGTACCGGAGGATTGACGA
CTAATGCACCGCCACAAGGCAGAGATGTGGTCGAATGGCTCGGATGGTTTGAAGATCAAAACAGAAAACC
GACTCCTGATATGATGCAGTATGCGAAAAGAGCAGTCATGTCACTGCAAGGCCTAAGAGAGAAGACAATT
GGCAAGTATGCTAAGTCAGAATTTGACAAATGACCCTATAATTCTCAGATCACCTATTATATATTATGCT
ACATATGAAAAAAACTAACAGATATCATGGATAATCTCACAAAAGTTCGTGAGTATCTCAAGTCCTACTC
TCGTCTAGATCAGGCGGTAGGAGAGATAGATGAGATCGAAGCACAACGAGCTGAAAAGTCCAATTATGAG
TTGTTCCAAGAGGACGGAGTGGAAGAGCATACTAGGCCCTCTTATTTTCAGGCAGCAGATGATTCTGACA
CAGAATCTGAACCAGAAATTGAAGACAATCAAGGCTTGTATGTACCAGATCCGGAAGCTGAGCAAGTTGA
AGGCTTTATACAGGGGCCTTTAGATGACTATGCAGATGAGGACGTGGATGTTGTATTCACTTCGGACTGG
AAACAGCCTGAGCTTGAATCCGACGAGCATGGAAAGACCTTACGGTTGACATTGCCAGAGGGTTTAAGTG
GAGAGCAGAAATCCCAGTGGCTTTTGACGATTAAAGCAGTCGTTCAAAGTGCCAAACACTGGAATCTGGC
AGAGTGCACATTTGAAGCATCGGGAGAAGGGGTCATCATAAAAAAGCGCCAGATAACTCCGGATGTATAT
AAGGTCACTCCAGTGATGAACACACATCCGTACCAATCAGAAGCCGTATCAGATGTTTGGTCTCTCTCAA
AGACATCCATGACTTTCCAACCCAAGAAAGCAAGTCTTCAGCCTCTCACCATATCCTTGGATGAATTGTT
CTCATCTAGAGGAGAATTCATCTCTGTCGGAGGTAACGGACGAATGTCTCATAAAGAGGCCATCCTGCTC
GGTCTGAGGTACAAAAAGTTGTACAATCAGGCGAGAGTCAAATATTCTCTGTAGACTATGAAAAAAAGTA
ACAGATATCACAATCTAAGTGTTATCCCAATCCATTCATCATGAGTTCCTTAAAGAAGATTCTCGGTCTG
AAGGGGAAAGGTAAGAAATCTAAGAAATTAGGGATCGCACCACCCCCTTATGAAGAGGACACTAGCATGG
AGTATGCTCCGAGCGCTCCAATTGACAAATCCTATTTTGGAGTTGACGAGATGGACACCTATGATCCGAA
TCAATTAAGATATGAGAAATTCTTCTTTACAGTGAAAATGACGGTTAGATCTAATCGTCCGTTCAGAACA
TACTCAGATGTGGCAGCCGCTGTATCCCATTGGGATCACATGTACATCGGAATGGCAGGGAAACGTCCCT
TCTACAAAATCTTGGCTTTTTTGGGTTCTTCTAATCTAAAGGCCACTCCAGCGGTATTGGCAGATCAAGG
TCAACCAGAGTATCACGCTCACTGCGAAGGCAGGGCTTATTTGCCACATAGGATGGGGAAGACCCCTCCC
ATGCTCAATGTACCAGAGCACTTCAGAAGACCATTCAATATAGGTCTTTACAAGGGAACGATTGAGCTCA
CAATGACCATCTACGATGATGAGTCACTGGAAGCAGCTCCTATGATCTGGGATCATTTCAATTCTTCCAA
ATTTTCTGATTTCAGAGAGAAGGCCTTAATGTTTGGCCTGATTGTCGAGAAAAAGGCATCTGGAGCGTGG
GTCCTGGATTCTATCAGCCACTTCAAATGAGCTAGTCTAGCTTCCAGCTTCTGAACAATCCCCGGTTTAC
TCAGTCTCTCCTAATTCCAGCCTTTCGAACAACTAATATCCTGTCTTTTCTATCCCTATGAAAAAAACTA
ACAGAGATCGATCTGTTTCCTTGACACGCGTCACGATGAAGTGCCTTTTGTACTTAACCTTTTTATTCAT
TGGGGTGAATTGC
[1296 nt withheld, positions 3934-5229]
AATCCAATCGAGCTTGTAGAAGGTTGGTTCAGTAGTTGGAAAAGCTCTATTGCCTCTTTTTTCTTTATCA
TAGGGTTAATCATTGGACTATTCTTGGTTCTCCGAGTTGGTATCCATCTTTGCATTAAATTAAAGCACAC
CAAGAAAAGACAGATTTATACAGACATAGAGATGAACCGACTTGGAAAGTAACTCGCGGCCGCCCTGCAC
AACAGATTCTTCATGTTTGAACCAAATCAACTTGTGATATCATGCTCAAAGAGGCCTTAATTATATTTTA
ATTTTTAATTTTTATGAAAAAAACTAACAGCAATCATGGAAGTCCACGATTTTGAGACCGACGAGTTCAA
TGATTTCAATGAAGATGACTATGCCACAAGAGAATTCCTGAATCCCGATGAGCGCATGACGTACTTGAAT
CATGCTGATTACAATTTGAATTCTCCTCTAATTAGTGATGATATTGACAATTTGATCAGGAAATTCAATT
CTCTTCCGATTCCCTCGATGTGGGATAGTAAGAACTGGGATGGAGTTCTTGAGATGTTAACATCATGTCA
AGCCAATCCCATCTCAACATCTCAGATGCATAAATGGATGGGAAGTTGGTTAATGTCTGATAATCATGAT
GCCAGTCAAGGGTATAGTTTTTTACATGAAGTGGACAAAGAGGCAGAAATAACATTTGACGTGGTGGAGA
CCTTCATCCGCGGCTGGGGCAACAAACCAATTGAATACATCAAAAAGGAAAGATGGACTGACTCATTCAA
AATTCTCGCTTATTTGTGTCAAAAGTTTTTGGACTTACACAAGTTGACATTAATCTTAAATGCTGTCTCT
GAGGTGGAATTGCTCAACTTGGCGAGGACTTTCAAAGGCAAAGTCAGAAGAAGTTCTCATGGAACGAACA
TATGCAGGATTAGGGTTCCCAGCTTGGGTCCTACTTTTATTTCAGAAGGATGGGCTTACTTCAAGAAACT
TGATATTCTAATGGACCGAAACTTTCTGTTAATGGTCAAAGATGTGATTATAGGGAGGATGCAAACGGTG
CTATCCATGGTATGTAGAATAGACAACCTGTTCTCAGAGCAAGACATCTTCTCCCTTCTAAATATCTACA
GAATTGGAGATAAAATTGTGGAGAGGCAGGGAAATTTTTCTTATGACTTGATTAAAATGGTGGAACCGAT
ATGCAACTTGAAGCTGATGAAATTAGCAAGAGAATCAAGGCCTTTAGTCCCACAATTCCCTCATTTTGAA
AATCATATCAAGACTTCTGTTGATGAAGGGGCAAAAATTGACCGAGGTATAAGATTCCTCCATGATCAGA
TAATGAGTGTGAAAACAGTGGATCTCACACTGGTGATTTATGGATCGTTCAGACATTGGGGTCATCCTTT
TATAGATTATTACACTGGACTAGAAAAATTACATTCCCAAGTAACCATGAAGAAAGATATTGATGTGTCA
TATGCAAAAGCACTTGCAAGTGATTTAGCTCGGATTGTTCTATTTCAACAGTTCAATGATCATAAAAAGT
GGTTCGTGAATGGAGACTTGCTCCCTCATGATCATCCCTTTAAAAGTCATGTTAAAGAAAATACATGGCC
CACAGCTGCTCAAGTTCAAGATTTTGGAGATAAATGGCATGAACTTCCGCTGATTAAATGTTTTGAAATA
CCCGACTTACTAGACCCATCGATAATATACTCTGACAAAAGTCATTCAATGAATAGGTCAGAGGTGTTGA
AACATGTCCGAATGAATCCGAACACTCCTATCCCTAGTAAAAAGGTGTTGCAGACTATGTTGGACACAAA
GGCTACCAATTGGAAAGAATTTCTTAAAGAGATTGATGAGAAGGGCTTAGATGATGATGATCTAATTATT
GGTCTTAAAGGAAAGGAGAGGGAACTGAAGTTGGCAGGTAGATTTTTCTCCCTAATGTCTTGGAAATTGC
GAGAATACTTTGTAATTACCGAATATTTGATAAAGACTCATTTCGTCCCTATGTTTAAAGGCCTGACAAT
GGCGGACGATCTAACTGCAGTCATTAAAAAGATGTTAGATTCCTCATCCGGCCAAGGATTGAAGTCATAT
GAGGCAATTTGCATAGCCAATCACATTGATTACGAAAAATGGAATAACCACCAAAGGAAGTTATCAAACG
GCCCAGTGTTCCGAGTTATGGGCCAGTTCTTAGGTTATCCATCCTTAATCGAGAGAACTCATGAATTTTT
TGAGAAAAGTCTTATATACTACAATGGAAGACCAGACTTGATGCGTGTTCACAACAACACACTGATCAAT
TCAACCTCCCAACGAGTTTGTTGGCAAGGACAAGAGGGTGGACTGGAAGGTCTACGGCAAAAAGGATGGA
GTATCCTCAATCTACTGGTTATTCAAAGAGAGGCTAAAATCAGAAACACTGCTGTCAAAGTCTTGGCACA
AGGTGATAATCAAGTTATTTGCACACAGTATAAAACGAAGAAATCGAGAAACGTTGTAGAATTACAGGGT
GCTCTCAATCAAATGGTTTCTAATAATGAGAAAATTATGACTGCAATCAAAATAGGGACAGGGAAGTTAG
GACTTTTGATAAATGACGATGAGACTATGCAATCTGCAGATTACTTGAATTATGGAAAAATACCGATTTT
CCGTGGAGTGATTAGAGGGTTAGAGACCAAGAGATGGTCACGAGTGACTTGTGTCACCAATGACCAAATA
CCCACTTGTGCTAATATAATGAGCTCAGTTTCCACAAATGCTCTCACCGTAGCTCATTTTGCTGAGAACC
CAATCAATGCCATGATACAGTACAATTATTTTGGGACATTTGCTAGACTCTTGTTGATGATGCATGATCC
TGCTCTTCGTCAATCATTGTATGAAGTTCAAGATAAGATACCGGGCTTGCACAGTTCTACTTTCAAATAC
GCCATGTTGTATTTGGACCCTTCCATTGGAGGAGTGTCGGGCATGTCTTTGTCCAGGTTTTTGATTAGAG
CCTTCCCAGATCCCGTAACAGAAAGTCTCTCATTCTGGAGATTCATCCATGTACATGCTCGAAGTGAGCA
TCTGAAGGAGATGAGTGCAGTATTTGGAAACCCCGAGATAGCCAAGTTTCGAATAACTCACATAGACAAG
CTAGTAGAAGATCCAACCTCTCTGAACATCGCTATGGGAATGAGTCCAGCGAACTTGTTAAAGACTGAGG
TTAAAAAATGCTTAATCGAATCAAGACAAACCATCAGGAACCAGGTGATTAAGGATGCAACCATATATTT
GTATCATGAAGAGGATCGGCTCAGAAGTTTCTTATGGTCAATAAATCCTCTGTTCCCTAGATTTTTAAGT
GAATTCAAATCAGGCACTTTTTTGGGAGTCGCAGACGGGCTCATCAGTCTATTTCAAAATTCTCGTACTA
TTCGGAACTCCTTTAAGAAAAAGTATCATAGGGAATTGGATGATTTGATTGTGAGGAGTGAGGTATCCTC
TTTGACACATTTAGGGAAACTTCATTTGAGAAGGGGATCATGTAAAATGTGGACATGTTCAGCTACTCAT
GCTGACACATTAAGATACAAATCCTGGGGCCGTACAGTTATTGGGACAACTGTACCCCATCCATTAGAAA
TGTTGGGTCCACAACATCGAAAAGAGACTCCTTGTGCACCATGTAACACATCAGGGTTCAATTATGTTTC
TGTGCATTGTCCAGACGGGATCCATGACGTCTTTAGTTCACGGGGACCATTGCCTGCTTATCTAGGGTCT
AAAACATCTGAATCTACATCTATTTTGCAGCCTTGGGAAAGGGAAAGCAAAGTCCCACTGATTAAAAGAG
CTACACGTCTTAGAGATGCTATCTCTTGGTTTGTTGAACCCGACTCTAAACTAGCAATGACTATACTTTC
TAACATCCACTCTTTAACAGGCGAAGAATGGACCAAAAGGCAGCATGGGTTCAAAAGAACAGGGTCTGCC
CTTCATAGGTTTTCGACATCTCGGATGAGCCATGGTGGGTTCGCATCTCAGAGCACTGCAGCATTGACCA
GGTTGATGGCAACTACAGACACCATGAGGGATCTGGGAGATCAGAATTTCGACTTTTTATTCCAAGCAAC
GTTGCTCTATGCTCAAATTACCACCACTGTTGCAAGAGACGGATGGATCACCAGTTGTACAGATCATTAT
CATATTGCCTGTAAGTCCTGTTTGAGACCCATAGAAGAGATCACCCTGGACTCAAGTATGGACTACACGC
CCCCAGATGTATCCCATGTGCTGAAGACATGGAGGAATGGGGAAGGTTCGTGGGGACAAGAGATAAAACA
GATCTATCCTTTAGAAGGGAATTGGAAGAATTTAGCACCTGCTGAGCAATCCTATCAAGTCGGCAGATGT
ATAGGTTTTCTATATGGAGACTTGGCGTATAGAAAATCTACTCATGCCGAGGACAGTTCTCTATTTCCTC
TATCTATACAAGGTCGTATTAGAGGTCGAGGTTTCTTAAAAGGGTTGCTAGACGGATTAATGAGAGCAAG
TTGCTGCCAAGTAATACACCGGAGAAGTCTGGCTCATTTGAAGAGGCCGGCCAACGCAGTGTACGGAGGT
TTGATTTACTTGATTGATAAATTGAGTGTATCACCTCCATTCCTTTCTCTTACTAGATCAGGACCTATTA
GAGACGAATTAGAAACGATTCCCCACAAGATCCCAACCTCCTATCCGACAAGCAACCGTGATATGGGGGT
GATTGTCAGAAATTACTTCAAATACCAATGCCGTCTAATTGAAAAGGGAAAATACAGATCACATTATTCA
CAATTATGGTTATTCTCAGATGTCTTATCCATAGACTTCATTGGACCATTCTCTATTTCCACCACCCTCT
TGCAAATCCTATACAAGCCATTTTTATCTGGGAAAGATAAGAATGAGTTGAGAGAGCTGGCAAATCTTTC
TTCATTGCTAAGATCAGGAGAGGGGTGGGAAGACATACATGTGAAATTCTTCACCAAGGACATATTATTG
TGTCCAGAGGAAATCAGACATGCTTGCAAGTTCGGGATTGCTAAGGATAATAATAAAGACATGAGCTATC
CCCCTTGGGGAAGGGAATCCAGAGGGACAATTACAACAATCCCTGTTTATTATACGACCACCCCTTACCC
AAAGATGCTAGAGATGCCTCCAAGAATCCAAAATCCCCTGCTGTCCGGAATCAGGTTGGGCCAATTACCA
ACTGGCGCTCATTATAAAATTCGGAGTATATTACATGGAATGGGAATCCATTACAGGGACTTCTTGAGTT
GTGGAGACGGCTCCGGAGGGATGACTGCTGCATTACTACGAGAAAATGTGCATAGCAGAGGAATATTCAA
TAGTCTGTTAGAATTATCAGGGTCAGTCATGCGAGGCGCCTCTCCTGAGCCCCCCAGTGCCCTAGAAACT
TTAGGAGGAGATAAATCGAGATGTGTAAATGGTGAAACATGTTGGGAATATCCATCTGACTTATGTGACC
CAAGGACTTGGGACTATTTCCTCCGACTCAAAGCAGGCTTGGGGCTTCAAATTGATTTAATTGTAATGGA
TATGGAAGTTCGGGATTCTTCTACTAGCCTGAAAATTGAGACGAATGTTAGAAATTATGTGCACCGGATT
TTGGATGAGCAAGGAGTTTTAATCTACAAGACTTATGGAACATATATTTGTGAGAGCGAAAAGAATGCAG
TAACAATCCTTGGTCCCATGTTCAAGACGGTCGACTTAGTTCAAACAGAATTTAGTAGTTCTCAAACGTC
TGAAGTATATATGGTATGTAAAGGTTTGAAGAAATTAATCGATGAACCCAATCCCGATTGGTCTTCCATC
AATGAATCCTGGAAAAACCTGTACGCATTCCAGTCATCAGAACAGGAATTTGCCAGAGCAAAGAAGGTTA
GTACATACTTTACCTTGACAGGTATTCCCTCCCAATTCATTCCTGATCCTTTTGTAAACATTGAGACTAT
GCTACAAATATTCGGAGTACCCACGGGTGTGTCTCATGCGGCTGCCTTAAAATCATCTGATAGACCTGCA
GATTTATTGACCATTAGCCTTTTTTATATGGCGATTATATCGTATTATAACATCAATCATATCAGAGTAG
GACCGATACCTCCGAACCCCCCATCAGATGGAATTGCACAAAATGTGGGGATCGCTATAACTGGTATAAG
CTTTTGGCTGAGTTTGATGGAGAAAGACATTCCACTATATCAACAGTGTTTGGCAGTTATCCAGCAATCA
TTTCCGATTAGGTGGGAGGCTATTTCAGTAAAAGGAGGATACAAGCAGAAGTGGAGTACTAGAGGTGATG
GGCTCCCAAAAGATACCCGAATTTCAGACTCCTTGGCCCCAATCGGGAACTGGATCAGATCTTTGGAATT
GGTCCGAAACCAAGTTCGTCTAAATCCATTCAATAAGATCTTGTTCAATCAGCTATGTCGTACAGTGGAT
AATCATTTGAAGTGGTCAAATTTGCGAAAAAACACAGGAATGATTGAATGGATCAATGGGCGAATTTCAA
AAGAAGACCGGTCTATACTGATGTTGAAGAGTGACCTACATGAGGAAAACTCTTGGAGAGATTAAAAAAT
CAGGAGGAGACTCCAAACTTTAAGTATGAAAAAAACTTTGATCCTTAAGACCCTCTTGTGGTTTTTATTT
TTTTATCTGGTTTTGTGGTCTTCGTGGGTCGGCATGGCATCTCCACCTCCTCGCGGTCCGACCTGGGCAT
CCGAAGGAGGACGTCGTCCACTCGGATGGCTAAGGGAGAGCTCGGATCCGGCTGCTAACAAAGCCCGAAA
GGAAGCTGAGTTGGCTGCTGCCACCGCTGAGCAATAACTAGCATAACCCCTTGGGGCCTCTAAACGGGTC
TTGAGGGGTTTTTTGCTGAAAGGAGGAACTATATCCGGATCGAGATCCTCTAGAGTCGACCTGCAGGCAT
GCAAGCTTGTATTCTATAGTGTCACCTAAATCGTATGTGTATGATACATAAGGTTATGTATTAATTGTAG
CCGCGTTCTAACGACAATATGTACAAGCCTAATTGTGTAGCATCTGGCTTACTGAAGCAGACCCTATCAT
CTCTCTCGTAAACTGCCGTCAGAGTCGGTTTGGTTGGACGAACCTTCTGAGTTTCTGGTAACGCCGTCCC
GCACCCGGAAATGGTCAGCGAACCAATCAGCAGGGTCATCGCTAGCCAGATCCTCTACGCCGGACGCATC
GTGGCCGGCATCACCGGCGCCACAGGTGCGGTTGCTGGCGCCTATATCGCCGACATCACCGATGGGGAAG
ATCGGGCTCGCCACTTCGGGCTCATGAGCGCTTGTTTCGGCGTGGGTATGGTGGCAGGCCCCGTGGCCGG
GGGACTGTTGGGCGCCATCTCCTTGCACCATTCCTTGCGGCGGCGGTGCTCAACGGCCTCAACCTACTAC
TGGGCTGCTTCCTAATGCAGGAGTCGCATAAGGGAGAGCGTCGAATGGTGCACTCTCAGTACAATCTGCT
CTGATGCCGCATAGTTAAGCCAGCCCCGACACCCGCCAACACCCGCTGACGCGCCCTGACGGGCTTGTCT
GCTCCCGGCATCCGCTTACAGACAAGCTGTGACCGTCTCCGGGAGCTGCATGTGTCAGAGGTTTTCACCG
TCATCACCGAAACGCGCGAGACGAAAGGGCCTCGTGATACGCCTATTTTTATAGGTTAATGTCATGATAA
TAATGGTTTCTTAGACGTCAGGTGGCACTTTTCGGGGAAATGTGCGCGGAACCCCTATTTGTTTATTTTT
CTAAATACATTCAAATATGTATCCGCTCATGAGACAATAACCCTGATAAATGCTTCAATAATATTGAAAA
AGGAAGAGTATGAGTATTCAACATTTCCGTGTCGCCCTTATTCCCTTTTTTGCGGCATTTTGCCTTCCTG
TTTTTGCTCACCCAGAAACGCTGGTGAAAGTAAAAGATGCTGAAGATCAGTTGGGTGCACGAGTGGGTTA
CATCGAACTGGATCTCAACAGCGGTAAGATCCTTGAGAGTTTTCGCCCCGAAGAACGTTTTCCAATGATG
AGCACTTTTAAAGTTCTGCTATGTGGCGCGGTATTATCCCGTATTGACGCCGGGCAAGAGCAACTCGGTC
GCCGCATACACTATTCTCAGAATGACTTGGTTGAGTACTCACCAGTCACAGAAAAGCATCTTACGGATGG
CATGACAGTAAGAGAATTATGCAGTGCTGCCATAACCATGAGTGATAACACTGCGGCCAACTTACTTCTG
ACAACGATCGGAGGACCGAAGGAGCTAACCGCTTTTTTGCACAACATGGGGGATCATGTAACTCGCCTTG
ATCGTTGGGAACCGGAGCTGAATGAAGCCATACCAAACGACGAGCGTGACACCACGATGCCTGTAGCAAT
GGCAACAACGTTGCGCAAACTATTAACTGGCGAACTACTTACTCTAGCTTCCCGGCAACAATTAATAGAC
TGGATGGAGGCGGATAAAGTTGCAGGACCACTTCTGCGCTCGGCCCTTCCGGCTGGCTGGTTTATTGCTG
ATAAATCTGGAGCCGGTGAGCGTGGGTCTCGCGGTATCATTGCAGCACTGGGGCCAGATGGTAAGCCCTC
CCGTATCGTAGTTATCTACACGACGGGGAGTCAGGCAACTATGGATGAACGAAATAGACAGATCGCTGAG
ATAGGTGCCTCACTGATTAAGCATTGGTAACTGTCAGACCAAGTTTACTCATATATACTTTAGATTGATT
TAAAACTTCATTTTTAATTTAAAAGGATCTAGGTGAAGATCCTTTTTGATAATCTCATGACCAAAATCCC
TTAACGTGAGTTTTCGTTCCACTGAGCGTCAGACCCCGTAGAAAAGATCAAAGGATCTTCTTGAGATCCT
TTTTTTCTGCGCGTAATCTGCTGCTTGCAAACAAAAAAACCACCGCTACCAGCGGTGGTTTGTTTGCCGG
ATCAAGAGCTACCAACTCTTTTTCCGAAGGTAACTGGCTTCAGCAGAGCGCAGATACCAAATACTGTTCT
TCTAGTGTAGCCGTAGTTAGGCCACCACTTCAAGAACTCTGTAGCACCGCCTACATACCTCGCTCTGCTA
ATCCTGTTACCAGTGGCTGCTGCCAGTGGCGATAAGTCGTGTCTTACCGGGTTGGACTCAAGACGATAGT
TACCGGATAAGGCGCAGCGGTCGGGCTGAACGGGGGGTTCGTGCACACAGCCCAGCTTGGAGCGAACGAC
CTACACCGAACTGAGATACCTACAGCGTGAGCTATGAGAAAGCGCCACGCTTCCCGAAGGGAGAAAGGCG
GACAGGTATCCGGTAAGCGGCAGGGTCGGAACAGGAGAGCGCACGAGGGAGCTTCCAGGGGGAAACGCCT
GGTATCTTTATAGTCCTGTCGGGTTTCGCCACCTCTGACTTGAGCGTCGATTTTTGTGATGCTCGTCAGG
GGGGCGGAGCCTATGGAAAAACGCCAGCAACGCGGCCTTTTTACGGTTCCTGGCCTTTTGCTGGCCTTTT
GCTCACATGTTCTTTCCTGCGTTATCCCCTGATTCTGTGGATAACCGTATTACCGCCTTTGAGTGAGCTG
ATACCGCTCGCCGCAGCCGAACGACCGAGCGCAGCGAGTCAGTGAGCGAGGAAGCGGAAGAGCGCCCAAT
ACGCAAACCGCCTCTCCCCGCGCGTTGGCCGATTCATTAATGCAGGGGGATCTCGATCCCGCGAAATTAA
TACGACTCACTATAGG
Features (pLannotate 1.2.2; 19 found; start..end, strand, type, name):
     91..807     +  CDS            Venus: Venus is a basic (constitutively fluorescent) yellow fluorescent protein published in 2002, derived from Aequorea victoria. It is reported to be a rapidly-maturing weak dimer with moderate acid sensitivity.
    865..2130    +  CDS            N: NCAP_VSIVA - Experimental evidence at protein level: Swiss-Prot protein existence level 1. Encapsidates the genome in a ratio of one N per nine ribonucleotides, protecting it from nucleases. The encapsidated genomic RNA is termed the NC and serves as template for transcription and replication. Nucleocapsid assembly is concommitant with replication, therefore viral replication depends on the intracellular concentration of free N, termed N(0). All replicative products are resistant to nucleases. From Vesicular stomatitis Indiana virus (strain San Juan) (VSIV).
   2197..2991    +  CDS            P: PHOSP_VSIVM - Experimental evidence at protein level: Swiss-Prot protein existence level 1. Essential component of the RNA polymerase transcription and replication complex. Binds the viral ribonucleocapsid and positions the L polymerase on the template. May act as a chaperone for newly synthesized free N protein, so-called N(0). Plays a role in virion assembly (By similarity). From Vesicular stomatitis Indiana virus (strain Mudd-Summers) (VSIV).
   3051..3761    +  CDS            M: MATRX_VSIVG - Experimental evidence at protein level: Swiss-Prot protein existence level 1. Inhibits mRNA nuclear export through direct interaction with host RAE1-NUP98 complex, thereby preventing interferon signaling and establishment of antiviral state in infected cells. Induces cell- rounding, cytoskeleton disorganization and apoptosis in infected cell. Inhibits host transcription, possibly through interaction with host DNA repair factor IIH/TFIIH GTF2H5 subunit (By similarity). From Vesicular stomatitis Indiana virus (strain Glasgow) (VSIV).
   3886..5421    +  CDS            VSV-G (sequence partly withheld): vesicular stomatitis virus G glycoprotein Indiana strain
   5545..11871   +  CDS            L: L_VSIVM - Experimental evidence at protein level: Swiss-Prot protein existence level 1. Responsible for RNA synthesis (replicase and transcriptase), cap addition, and cap methylation (By similarity). Performs also the polyadenylation of subgenomic mRNAs by a stuttering mechanism at a slipery stop site present at the end of viral genes (By similarity). The template is composed of the viral RNA tightly encapsidated by the nucleoprotein (N) (By similarity). The viral polymerase binds to the genomic RNA at the 3' leader promoter, thereby initiating either genome replication or mRNA transcription.
  11972..12063   +  ncRNA          HDV ribozyme: Accession: RF00094 - Hepatitis delta virus ribozyme
  12070..12119   +  CDS            SET1 (fragment): solubility-enhancement tag derived from T7 phage gene 10B
  12127..12174   +  terminator     T7 terminator: transcription terminator for bacteriophage T7 RNA polymerase
  12203..12237   +  misc_feature   MCS (fragment): pUC18/19 multiple cloning site
  12242..12260   -  promoter       SP6 promoter: promoter for bacteriophage SP6 RNA polymerase
  12488..12763   +  CDS            TcR (fragment): tetracycline efflux protein; tet; confers resistance to tetracycline
  12764..12812   -  misc_feature   bom (fragment): basis of mobility region from pBR322
  12914..12949   -  CDS            rop (fragment): Rop protein, which maintains plasmids at low copy number; rop
  13044..13148   +  promoter       AmpR promoter: bla
  13149..14009   +  CDS            AmpR: β-lactamase; bla; confers resistance to ampicillin, carbenicillin, and related antibiotics
  14180..14768   +  rep_origin     ori: high-copy-number ColE1/pMB1/pBR322/pUC origin of replication
  14951..15004   +  CDS            lacI (fragment): lac repressor; lacI; The lac repressor binds to the lac operator to inhibit transcription in E. coli. This inhibition can be relieved by adding lactose or isopropyl-β-D-thiogalactopyranoside (IPTG).
  15027..15045   +  promoter       T7 promoter: promoter for bacteriophage T7 RNA polymerase
