[The description below was written by a language model from this plasmid's Addgene catalogue record and pLannotate feature annotations shown in this document.]
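Description:
pVSV Venus VSV-G is a roughly 15 kb bacterial plasmid carrying a full-length cDNA copy of a recombinant vesicular stomatitis virus (VSV, Indiana serotype) genome, intended for rescue of replication-competent fluorescent virus. The catalogue lists the backbone as pGEX_3, about 3 kb. It supplies a ColE1/pMB1-type origin and a β-lactamase gene with its own promoter for ampicillin selection in E. coli. Remnants of lacI, rop, bom and a tetracycline resistance gene appear only as fragments and are presumably non-functional leftovers of vector construction.

A T7 promoter sits at the end of the numbered sequence, which on the circular plasmid places it immediately upstream of the viral cDNA. The cDNA is followed by a hepatitis delta virus ribozyme and a T7 terminator. This arrangement lets T7 RNA polymerase produce a genome-length transcript whose 3′ end is trimmed precisely by ribozyme self-cleavage, as is standard in rhabdovirus reverse genetics. Within the genome, Venus, a fast-maturing yellow fluorescent protein, occupies the first transcriptional position, ahead of N, P, M, G and L. The record gives the promoter as "VSV promoters", meaning each gene is expressed by the viral polymerase from the viral transcription signals; the first position is generally the most highly transcribed in VSV. Because the native VSV-G glycoprotein is retained, all five viral genes are present and the recovered virus should be able to spread.

The associated publication concerns anterograde or retrograde transsynaptic labelling of CNS neurons with VSV vectors, so this construct serves to generate Venus-expressing virus for neuronal circuit tracing. The depositor notes that it could be used to generate BL2 virus.
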