Addgene plasmid #36399: pVSV Venus VSV-G
Depositing lab: Connie Cepko. Depositing organization: Harvard Medical School. Publication: Anterograde or retrograde transsynaptic labeling of CNS neurons with vesicular stomatitis virus vectors. Beier KT, Saunders A, Oldenburg IA, Miyamichi K, Akhtar N, Luo L, Whelan SP, Sabatini B, Cepko CL. Proc Natl Acad Sci U S A. 2011 Sep 13;108(37):15414-9. Epub 2011 Aug 8. 10.1073/pnas.1110854108 PubMed 21825165.
Backbone
  Vector backbone: pGEX_3
  Backbone size w/o insert (bp): 3000
  Total vector size (bp): 15045
Growth in bacteria
  Bacterial resistance: Ampicillin, 100 μg/mL
  Growth temperature: 30°C
  Growth strain: DH5alpha
  Copy number: Unknown
Gene/Insert
  Gene/Insert name: VSV Genome
  Insert size (bp): 12000
  Promoter: VSV promoters
  Cloning method: Unknown
  Sequencing primers: 5′ ATGTCT GTTACAGTCA AGAGAATC
Terms and licenses: Academic/Nonprofit Terms; Industry Terms: Not Available to Industry
Depositor comments: This plasmid could potentially be used to generate BL2 virus. It is the responsibility of the recipient scientist to ensure that they are in compliance with their institutions’ biosafety requirements.
How to cite: pVSV Venus VSV-G was a gift from Connie Cepko (Addgene plasmid # 36399 ; http://n2t.net/addgene:36399 ; RRID:Addgene_36399)
