>Addgene plasmid #36399 | pVSV Venus VSV-G | addgene partial sequence | sequence record 60016 | EGFP-C 5'-CATGGTCCTGCTGGAGTTCGTG-3'
GACAACACAGTCATAGTTCCAAAACTTCCTGCAAATGAGGATCCAGTGGAATACCCGGCAGATTACTTCA
GAAAATCAAAGGAGATTCCTCTTTACATCAATACTACAAAAAGTTTGTCAGATCTAAGAGGATATGTCTA
CCAAGGCCTCAAATCCGGAAATGTATCAATCATACATGTCAACAGCTACTTGTATGGAGCATTAAAGGAC
ATCCGGGGTAAGTTGGATAAAGATTGGTCAAGTTTCGGAATAAACATCGGGAAAGCAGGGGATACAATCG
GAATATTTGACCTTGTATCCTTGAAAGCCCTGGACGGCGTACTTCCAGATGGAGTATCGGATGCTTCCAG
AACCAGCGCAGATGACAAATGGTTGCCTTTGTATCTACTTGGCTTATAC
