>Addgene plasmid #36399 | pVSV Venus VSV-G | addgene partial sequence | sequence record 60018 | T7 5'-TAATACGACTCACTATAGGG-3'
CATGGTGAGCAAGGGCGAGGAGCTGTTCACCGGGGTGGTGCCCATCCTGGTCGAGCTGGACGGCGACGTA
AACGGCCACAAGTTCAGCGTGTCCGGCGAGGGCGAGGGCGATGCCACCTACGGCAAGCTGACCCTGAAGT
TAATCTGCACCACCGGCAAGCTGCCCGTGCCCTGGCCCACCCTCGTGACCACCTTAGGCTACGGCCTGCA
GTGCTTCGCCCGCTACCCCGACCACATGAAGCAGCACGACTTCTTCAAGTCCGCCATGCCCGAAGGCTAC
GTCCAGGAGCGCACCATCTTCTTCAAGGACGACGGCAACTACAAGACCCGCGCCGAGGTGAAGTTCGAGG
GCGACACCCTGGTGAACCGCATCGAGCTGAAGGGCATCGACTTCAAGGAGGACGGCAACATCCTGGGGCA
CAAGCTGGAGTACAACTACAACAGCCACAACGTCTATATCACGGCCGACAAGCAGAAGAACGGCATCAAG
GCGAACTTCAAGATCCGCCACAACATCGAGGACGGCGGCGTGCAGCTCGCCGACCACTACCAGCAGAACA
CCCCCATCGGCGACGGCCCCGTGCTGCTGCCCGACAACCACTACCTGAGCTACCAGTCCGCCCTGAGCAA
AGACCCCAACGAGAAGCGCGATCACATGGTCCTGCTGGAGTTCGTGACCGCCGCCGGGATCACTCTCGGC
ATGGACGAGCTGTACAAGTA
